Addgene plasmid #140615: pAIDFA-EF1a-NmScarlet-mAID
Purpose: Expression of OsTIR1F74A and mScarlet-mAID protein in mammalian cells under the control of EF1a promoter
Depositing lab: Tatsuo Fukagawa. Depositing organization: The University of Osaka. Publication: A super-sensitive auxin-inducible degron system with an engineered auxin-TIR1 pair. Nishimura K, Yamada R, Hagihara S, Iwasaki R, Uchida N, Kamura T, Takahashi K, Torii KU, Fukagawa T. Nucleic Acids Res. 2020 Oct 9;48(18):e108. doi: 10.1093/nar/gkaa748. PubMed 32941625.
Backbone
  Vector backbone: pBlueScript
  Backbone size w/o insert (bp): 3000
  Total vector size (bp): 7346
  Vector type: Mammalian Expression
  Selectable markers: Blasticidin
Growth in bacteria
  Bacterial resistance: Ampicillin, 100 μg/mL
  Growth temperature: 37°C
  Growth strain: DH5alpha
  Copy number: High Copy
Gene/Insert
  Gene/Insert name: OsTIR1 mutated F74A
  Species: oriza sativa
  Insert size (bp): 1725
Resource information
  A portion of this plasmid was derived from a plasmid made by: mScalet sequence comes from pmScarlet-C1(addgene: #85042)
Terms and licenses: Academic/Nonprofit Terms; Industry Terms: Not Available to Industry
Depositor comments: Please visit https://www.biorxiv.org/content/10.1101/2020.01.20.912113v1 for bioRxiv preprint.
How to cite: pAIDFA-EF1a-NmScarlet-mAID was a gift from Tatsuo Fukagawa (Addgene plasmid # 140615 ; http://n2t.net/addgene:140615 ; RRID:Addgene_140615)
