[The description below was written by a language model from this plasmid's Addgene catalogue record and pLannotate feature annotations shown in this document.]
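Description:
pAIDFA-EF1a-NmScarlet-mAID is a mammalian expression plasmid for the improved auxin-inducible degron (AID) system, catalogued as built on a pBlueScript backbone. It is propagated in E. coli as a high-copy plasmid through a ColE1/pUC-type origin with ampicillin selection (AmpR), and blasticidin is the selectable marker in mammalian cells. The catalogue lists a total size of 7,346 bp, whereas the sequenced record behind the feature table is 7,572 nt, so the two differ slightly.

The payload is a single transcription unit driven by the strong constitutive human EF-1α promoter and terminated by an SV40 poly(A) signal. The first open reading frame is 1,725 bp. The annotation software labels it by homology as the Arabidopsis auxin receptor AFB2, but it matches the size of the catalogued insert, rice (Oryza sativa) TIR1 carrying the F74A substitution. This F-box protein is the auxin receptor subunit of an SCF E3 ubiquitin ligase. The blasticidin S deaminase gene (bsr) lies just downstream, separated by a short gap. The record does not state how the two coding regions are linked. An EMCV IRES then directs translation of mScarlet fused at its C-terminus to the mini-AID degron derived from Arabidopsis IAA17. Receptor, drug marker and red fluorescent degron-tagged substrate are therefore all expressed from one mRNA.

In cells carrying the plasmid, adding a suitable auxin ligand should cause OsTIR1(F74A) to recruit mAID-tagged protein for ubiquitination and proteasomal degradation, seen here as loss of red fluorescence. The construct thus serves as a reporter of degron performance. The "N" in the name may indicate use as a scaffold for N-terminal mScarlet-mAID tagging, though the record does not say so. The remaining annotations (a synthetic poly(A)/pause site, an SV40 promoter, a small t antigen fragment and a short Rosa26 arm fragment) appear to be backbone remnants.
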