Features (pLannotate 1.2.2; 15 found; start..end, strand, type, name):
      1..1179    +  promoter       EF-1α promoter: strong constitutive promoter for human elongation factor EF-1α
   1230..2954    +  CDS            AFB2: AFB2_ARATH - Also known as LRF2. Experimental evidence at protein level: Swiss-Prot protein existence level 1. Component of SCF(ASK-cullin-F-box) E3 ubiquitin ligase complexes, which may mediate the ubiquitination and subsequent proteasomal degradation of target proteins. Confers sensitivity to the virulent bacterial pathogen P.syringae (By similarity). Auxin receptor that mediates Aux/IAA proteins proteasomal degradation and auxin- regulated transcription. Involved in embryogenesis regulation by auxin. From Arabidopsis thaliana (Mouse-ear cress).
   3009..3428    +  CDS            bsr: BSR_BACCE - Experimental evidence at protein level: Swiss-Prot protein existence level 1. Catalyzes the deamination of the cytosine moiety of the antibiotics blasticidin S, cytomycin and acetylblasticidin S. From Bacillus cereus.
   3491..4077    +  misc_feature   IRES2: internal ribosome entry site (IRES) of the encephalomyocarditis virus (EMCV)
   4090..4785    +  CDS            mScarlet: mScarlet is a basic (constitutively fluorescent) red fluorescent protein published in 2016, derived from synthetic construct. It has moderate acid sensitivity.
   4786..4989    +  CDS            mini-AID: minimal degron from the auxin-responsive IAA17 protein of Arabidopsis thaliana (Kubota et al., 2013) acts as an auxin-inducible degron (AID) in the presence of TIR1
   5040..5161    +  polyA_signal   SV40 poly(A) signal: SV40 polyadenylation signal
   5315..5903    -  rep_origin     ori: high-copy-number ColE1/pMB1/pBR322/pUC origin of replication
   6073..6106    +  misc_feature   HA-L (fragment): left homology arm from intron 1 of the mouse Rosa26 gene (Soriano, 1999)
   6130..6990    -  CDS            AmpR: β-lactamase confers resistance to ampicillin, carbenicillin, and related antibiotics
   6991..7032    -  promoter       AmpR promoter (fragment): bla
   7095..7143    +  polyA_signal   poly(A) signal: synthetic polyadenylation signal
   7157..7248    +  misc_feature   pause site: RNA polymerase II transcriptional pause signal from the human α2 globin gene
   7268..7478    +  promoter       SV40 promoter: SV40 early promoter
   7500..7566    +  CDS            small t antigen (fragment): SV40 (simian virus 40) small t antigen
>Addgene plasmid #140615 | pAIDFA-EF1a-NmScarlet-mAID | addgene full sequence | sequence record 298615 | Addgene NGS Result
GGCTCCGGTGCCCGTCAGTGGGCAGAGCGCACATCGCCCACAGTCCCCGAGAAGTTGGGGGGAGGGGTCG
GCAATTGAACCGGTGCCTAGAGAAGGTGGCGCGGGGTAAACTGGGAAAGTGATGTCGTGTACTGGCTCCG
CCTTTTTCCCGAGGGTGGGGGAGAACCGTATATAAGTGCAGTAGTCGCCGTGAACGTTCTTTTTCGCAAC
GGGTTTGCCGCCAGAACACAGGTAAGTGCCGTGTGTGGTTCCCGCGGGCCTGGCCTCTTTACGGGTTATG
GCCCTTGCGTGCCTTGAATTACTTCCACCTGGCTGCAGTACGTGATTCTTGATCCCGAGCTTCGGGTTGG
AAGTGGGTGGGAGAGTTCGAGGCCTTGCGCTTAAGGAGCCCCTTCGCCTCGTGCTTGAGTTGAGGCCTGG
CCTGGGCGCTGGGGCCGCCGCGTGCGAATCTGGTGGCACCTTCGCGCCTGTCTCGCTGCTTTCGATAAGT
CTCTAGCCATTTAAAATTTTTGATGACCTGCTGCGACGCTTTTTTTCTGGCAAGATAGTCTTGTAAATGC
GGGCCAAGATCTGCACACTGGTATTTCGGTTTTTGGGGCCGCGGGCGGCGACGGGGCCCGTGCGTCCCAG
CGCACATGTTCGGCGAGGCGGGGCCTGCGAGCGCGGCCACCGAGAATCGGACGGGGGTAGTCTCAAGCTG
GCCGGCCTGCTCTGGTGCCTGGCCTCGCGCCGCCGTGTATCGCCCCGCCCTGGGCGGCAAGGCTGGCCCG
GTCGGCACCAGTTGCGTGAGCGGAAAGATGGCCGCTTCCCGGCCCTGCTGCAGGGAGCTCAAAATGGAGG
ACGCGGCGCTCGGGAGAGCGGGCGGGTGAGTCACCCACACAAAGGAAAAGGGCCTTTCCGTCCTCAGCCG
TCGCTTCATGTGACTCCACGGAGTACCGGGCGCCGTCCAGGCACCTCGATTAGTTCTCGAGCTTTTGGAG
TACGTCGTCTTTAGGTTGGGGGGAGGGGTTTTATGCGATGGAGTTTCCCCACACTGAGTGGGTGGAGACT
GAAGTTAGGCCAGCTTGGCACTTGATGTAATTCTCCTTGGAATTTGCCCTTTTTGAGTTTGGATCTTGGT
TCATTCTCAAGCCTCAGACAGTGGTTCAAAGTTTTTTTCTTCCATTTCAGGTGTCGTGAATTGCGGAAGG
CCGTCAAGGCCACGTGTCTTGTCCAGAGGCGCTGCCACCATGACATACTTTCCTGAAGAGGTCGTCGAAC
ACATTTTTAGCTTCCTGCCTGCACAGAGAGATAGAAACACAGTGAGCCTGGTCTGCAAAGTGTGGTACGA
GATCGAACGCCTGAGCCGGAGAGGAGTGTTCGTCGGCAACTGCTATGCTGTGAGAGCAGGCAGGGTCGCC
GCTAGGTTTCCAAATGTGCGCGCACTGACCGTCAAGGGGAAACCCCACGCCGCCGACTTTAACCTGGTGC
CCCCTGATTGGGGAGGATACGCCGGCCCTTGGATCGAGGCAGCCGCTCGCGGCTGTCATGGACTGGAGGA
ACTGCGCATGAAGCGAATGGTGGTCTCTGACGAAAGTCTGGAGCTGCTGGCTCGGAGCTTCCCTAGGTTT
CGCGCACTGGTGCTGATTTCTTGCGAAGGCTTCAGCACCGATGGACTGGCAGCCGTGGCCTCCCACTGTA
AGCTGCTGCGGGAGCTGGACCTCCAGGAGAATGAAGTGGAGGATAGAGGCCCCAGATGGCTGTCTTGCTT
CCCAGACTCATGTACCAGCCTGGTGTCCCTGAACTTTGCCTGCATCAAAGGCGAAGTGAATGCTGGGTCC
CTGGAGCGGCTGGTCTCAAGAAGCCCCAACCTGAGGTCTCTGCGGCTGAACCGGAGCGTGAGCGTGGACA
CTCTGGCTAAGATTCTGCTGAGAACCCCTAACCTGGAGGATCTGGGAACCGGCAATCTGACAGACGATTT
CCAGACAGAATCCTACTTTAAACTGACTTCTGCCCTGGAGAAGTGTAAAATGCTGAGGAGTCTGTCAGGA
TTCTGGGATGCTTCACCCGTGTGCCTGAGCTTTATCTACCCTCTGTGTGCACAGCTGACAGGCCTGAACC
TGAGCTATGCACCAACCCTGGACGCCAGTGATCTGACAAAGATGATCTCACGCTGCGTGAAACTCCAGCG
ACTGTGGGTGCTGGACTGTATTTCCGATAAGGGGCTCCAGGTGGTCGCCAGCTCCTGCAAGGACCTCCAG
GAGCTGAGAGTGTTCCCATCTGATTTTTACGTGGCCGGATATAGTGCTGTCACTGAGGAAGGCCTGGTGG
CAGTCTCACTGGGATGCCCAAAGCTGAACAGCCTGCTGTATTTCTGTCATCAGATGACTAATGCTGCACT
GGTGACCGTCGCCAAGAACTGCCCTAATTTCACCCGATTTCGGCTGTGTATTCTGGAACCAGGCAAACCC
GACGTGGTCACATCCCAGCCACTGGATGAAGGGTTTGGAGCTATCGTGAGAGAGTGCAAGGGACTCCAGA
GGCTGAGCATTTCCGGCCTGCTGACAGACAAAGTGTTCATGTACATCGGCAAGTATGCTAAGCAGCTGGA
GATGCTGAGCATTGCATTTGCCGGAGACTCCGATAAGGGCATGATGCACGTGATGAACGGGTGTAAGAAT
CTGCGAAAACTGGAAATCCGGGACAGCCCTTTCGGGGATGCCGCTCTGCTGGGAAACTTTGCCAGATACG
AGACAATGAGGAGCCTGTGGATGTCTAGTTGCAATGTGACTCTGAAGGGCTGTCAGGTCCTGGCTAGTAA
AATGCCTATGCTGAACGTGGAAGTCATTAATGAGCGGGACGGGTCTAACGAAATGGAGGAAAATCATGGC
GACCTGCCAAAGGTGGAGAAACTGTATGTGTATCGGACCACCGCAGGGGCAAGAGATGATGCTCCCAACT
TTGTGAAGATTCTGGAGGGCCGCGGCAGCCTGCTGACCTGCGGCGACGTGGAGGAGAACCCCGGCCCCAT
GAAAACATTTAACATTTCTCAACAAGATCTAGAATTAGTAGAAGTAGCGACAGAGAAGATTACAATGCTT
TATGAGGATAATAAACATCATGTGGGAGCGGCAATTCGTACGAAAACAGGAGAAATCATTTCGGCAGTAC
ATATTGAAGCGTATATAGGACGAGTAACTGTTTGTGCAGAAGCCATTGCGATTGGTAGTGCAGTTTCGAA
TGGACAAAAGGATTTTGACACGATTGTAGCTGTTAGACACCCTTATTCTGACGAAGTAGATAGAAGTATT
CGAGTGGTAAGTCCTTGTGGTATGTGTAGGGAGTTGATTTCAGACTATGCACCAGATTGTTTTGTGTTAA
TAGAAATGAATGGCAAGTTAGTCAAAACTACGATTGAAGAACTCATTCCACTCAAATATACCCGAAATTA
AGGATCTTTTTCCCTCTGCCAAAAATTATGGGGACATCATGAAGCCCCTTGAGGGATCCGCCCCTCTCCC
TCCCCCCCCCCTAACGTTACTGGCCGAAGCCGCTTGGAATAAGGCCGGTGTGCGTTTGTCTATATGTTAT
TTTCCACCATATTGCCGTCTTTTGGCAATGTGAGGGCCCGGAAACCTGGCCCTGTCTTCTTGACGAGCAT
TCCTAGGGGTCTTTCCCCTCTCGCCAAAGGAATGCAAGGTCTGTTGAATGTCGTGAAGGAAGCAGTTCCT
CTGGAAGCTTCTTGAAGACAAACAACGTCTGTAGCGACCCTTTGCAGGCAGCGGAACCCCCCACCTGGCG
ACAGGTGCCTCTGCGGCCAAAAGCCACGTGTATAAGATACACCTGCAAAGGCGGCACAACCCCAGTGCCA
CGTTGTGAGTTGGATAGTTGTGGAAAGAGTCAAATGGCTCTCCTCAAGCGTATTCAACAAGGGGCTGAAG
GATGCCCAGAAGGTACCCCATTGTATGGGATCTGATCTGGGGCCTCGGTACACATGCTTTACATGTGTTT
AGTCGAGGTTAAAAAAACGTCTAGGCCCCCCGAACCACGGGGACGTGGTTTTCCTTTGAAAAACACGATG
ATAATATGGCCACAACCATGTGCGATAACATGGTGAGCAAGGGCGAGGCAGTGATCAAGGAGTTCATGCG
GTTCAAGGTGCACATGGAGGGCTCCATGAACGGCCACGAGTTCGAGATCGAGGGCGAGGGCGAGGGCCGC
CCCTACGAGGGCACCCAGACCGCCAAGCTGAAGGTGACCAAGGGTGGCCCCCTGCCCTTCTCCTGGGACA
TCCTGTCCCCTCAGTTCATGTACGGCTCCAGGGCCTTCACCAAGCACCCCGCCGACATCCCCGACTACTA
TAAGCAGTCCTTCCCCGAGGGCTTCAAGTGGGAGCGCGTGATGAACTTCGAGGACGGCGGCGCCGTGACC
GTGACCCAGGACACCTCCCTGGAGGACGGCACCCTGATCTACAAGGTGAAGCTCCGCGGCACCAACTTCC
CTCCTGACGGCCCCGTAATGCAGAAGAAGACAATGGGCTGGGAAGCGTCCACCGAGCGGTTGTACCCCGA
GGACGGCGTGCTGAAGGGCGACATTAAGATGGCCCTGCGCCTGAAGGACGGCGGCCGCTACCTGGCGGAC
TTCAAGACCACCTACAAGGCCAAGAAGCCCGTGCAGATGCCCGGCGCCTACAACGTCGACCGCAAGTTGG
ACATCACCTCCCACAACGAGGACTACACCGTGGTGGAACAGTACGAACGCTCCGAGGGCCGCCACTCCAC
CGGCGGCATGGACGAGCTGTACAAGAAGGAGAAGAGTGCTTGTCCTAAAGATCCAGCCAAACCTCCGGCC
AAGGCACAAGTTGTGGGATGGCCACCGGTGAGATCATACCGGAAGAACGTGATGGTTTCCTGCCAAAAAT
CAAGCGGTGGCCCGGAGGCGGCGGCGTTCGTGAAGGTATCAATGGACGGAGCACCGTACTTGAGGAAAAT
CGATTTGAGGATGTATAAAGGAGCTGGTGCAGGCGCTGGAGCGGGTGCCGATATCCAATTGTTGTTGTTA
ACTTGTTTATTGCAGCTTATAATGGTTACAAATAAAGCAATAGCATCACAAATTTCACAAATAAAGCATT
TTTTTCACTGCATTCTAGTTGTGGTTTGTCCAAACTCATCAATGTATCTTAGCGCTCGGTCGTTCGGCTG
CGGCGAGCGGTATCAGCTCACTCAAAGGCGGTAATACGGTTATCCACAGAATCAGGGGATAACGCAGGAA
AGAACATGTGAGCAAAAGGCCAGCAAAAGGCCAGGAACCGTAAAAAGGCCGCGTTGCTGGCGTTTTTCCA
TAGGCTCCGCCCCCCTGACGAGCATCACAAAAATCGACGCTCAAGTCAGAGGTGGCGAAACCCGACAGGA
CTATAAAGATACCAGGCGTTTCCCCCTGGAAGCTCCCTCGTGCGCTCTCCTGTTCCGACCCTGCCGCTTA
CCGGATACCTGTCCGCCTTTCTCCCTTCGGGAAGCGTGGCGCTTTCTCATAGCTCACGCTGTAGGTATCT
CAGTTCGGTGTAGGTCGTTCGCTCCAAGCTGGGCTGTGTGCACGAACCCCCCGTTCAGCCCGACCGCTGC
GCCTTATCCGGTAACTATCGTCTTGAGTCCAACCCGGTAAGACACGACTTATCGCCACTGGCAGCAGCCA
CTGGTAACAGGATTAGCAGAGCGAGGTATGTAGGCGGTGCTACAGAGTTCTTGAAGTGGTGGCCTAACTA
CGGCTACACTAGAAGAACAGTATTTGGTATCTGCGCTCTGCTGAAGCCAGTTACCTTCGGAAAAAGAGTT
GGTAGCTCTTGATCCGGCAAACAAACCACCGCTGGTAGCGGTGGTTTTTTTGTTTGCAAGCAGCAGATTA
CGCGCAGAAAAAAAGGATCTCAAGAAGATCCTTTGATCTTTTCTACGGGGTCTGACGCTCAGTGGAACGA
AAACTCACGTTAAGGGATTTTGGTCATGAGATTATCAAAAAGGATCTTCACCTAGATCCTTTTAAATTAA
AAATGAAGTTTTAAATCAATCTAAAGTATATATGAGTAAACTTGGTCTGACAGCCCCTGCGCAACGTGGC
AGGAAGCGCGCGCTGGCAAATGCTAAACCACTGCAGTGGTTACCAGTGCTTGATCAGTGAGGCACCGATC
TCAGCGATCTGCCTATTTCGTTCGTCCATAGTGGCCTGACTCCCCGTCGTGTAGATCACTACGATTCGTG
AGGGCTTACCATCAGGCCCCAGCGCAGCAATGATGCCGCGAGAGCCGCGTTCACCGGCCCCCGATTTGTC
AGCAATGAACCAGCCAGCAGGGAGGGCCGAGCGAAGAAGTGGTCCTGCTACTTTGTCCGCCTCCATCCAG
TCTATGAGCTGCTGTCGTGATGCTAGAGTAAGAAGTTCGCCAGTGAGTAGTTTCCGAAGAGTTGTGGCCA
TTGCTACTGGCATCGTGGTATCACGCTCGTCGTTCGGTATGGCTTCGTTCAACTCTGGTTCCCAGCGGTC
AAGCCGGGTCACATGATCACCCATATTATGAAGAAATGCAGTCAGCTCCTTAGGGCCTCCGATCGTTGTC
AGAAGTAAGTTGGCCGCGGTGTTGTCGCTCATGGTAATGGCAGCACTACACAATTCTCTTACCGTCATGC
CATCCGTAAGATGCTTTTCCGTGACCGGCGAGTACTCAACCAAGTCGTTTTGTGAGTAGTGTATACGGCG
ACCAAGCTGCTCTTGCCCGGCGTCTATACGGGACAACACCGCGCCACATAGCAGTACTTTGAAAGTGCTC
ATCATCGGGAATCGTTCTTCGGGGCGGAAAGACTCAAGGATCTTGCCGCTATTGAGATCCAGTTCGATAT
AGCCCACTCTTGCACCCAGTTGATCTTCAGCATCTTTTACTTTCACCAGCGTTTCGGGGTGTGCAAAAAC
AGGCAAGCAAAATGCCGCAAAGAAGGGAATGAGTGCGACACGAAAATGTTGGATGCTCATACTCGTCCTT
TTTCAATATTATTGAAGCATTTATCAGGGTTACTAGTACGTCTCTCAAGGATAAGTAAGTAATATTAAGG
TACGGGAGGTATTGGACAGGCCGCAATAAAATATCTTTATTTTCATTACATCTGTGTGTTGGTTTTTTGT
GTGAATCGATAGTACTAACATACGCTCTCCATCAAAACAAAACGAAACAAAACAAACTAGCAAAATAGGC
TGTCCCCAGTGCAAGTGCAGGTGCCAGAACATTTCTCTGGCCTAACCAGGCTCCCCAGCAGGCAGAAGTA
TGCAAAGCATGCATCTCAATTAGTCAGCAACCATAGTCCCGCCCCTAACTCCGCCCATCCCGCCCCTAAC
TCCGCCCAGTTCCGCCCATTCTCCGCCCCATGGCTGACTAATTTTTTTTATTTATGCAGAGGCCGAGGCC
GCCTCGGCCTCTGAGCTATTCCAGAAGTAGTGAGGAGGCTTTTTTGGAGGCCTAGGCTTTTGCAAAAAGC
TTTGCAAAGATGGATAAAGTTTTAAACAGAGAGGAATCTTTGCAGCTAATGGACCTTCTAGGTCTTGAAA
GGAGTGGGAATT
